Addgene plasmid #228488: MZB184
Purpose: (Empty Backbone) Empty 10xHis-SUMO (Smt3) vector for rapid cloning/DNA assembly via SwaI restriction site for E. coli based protein expression
Depositing lab: Richard Baker.
Backbone
  Vector backbone: pET21b
  Backbone size (bp): 5387
  Vector type: Bacterial Expression
  Promoter: T7 Promoter
  Tag / fusion protein: 10xHis-SUMO(Smt3) (N terminal on backbone)
Growth in bacteria
  Bacterial resistance: Ampicillin, 100 μg/mL
  Growth temperature: 37°C
  Growth strain: DH5alpha
  Copy number: Low Copy
Gene/Insert
  Cloning method: Gibson Cloning
  Sequencing primers: 5′ T7 Promoter; 3′ T7 Terminator
Terms and licenses: Academic/Nonprofit Terms; Industry Terms: Not Available to Industry
Depositor comments: "Empty" vector for rapid cloning via DNA Assembly (i.e. Gibson, HiFi, etc.) via SwaI linearization.
How to cite: MZB184 was a gift from Richard Baker (Addgene plasmid # 228488 ; http://n2t.net/addgene:228488 ; RRID:Addgene_228488)
