[The description below was written by a language model from this plasmid's Addgene catalogue record and pLannotate feature annotations shown in this document.]
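Description:
MZB184 is an empty bacterial expression vector built on the pET21b backbone, designed for producing recombinant proteins in E. coli as N-terminal 10xHis-SUMO fusions. It replicates from a ColE1/pBR322-type origin accompanied by the rop gene and bom region, consistent with the low copy number listed in the record, and is selected with ampicillin through the bla (AmpR) gene. An f1 phage origin is also present. Short tetracycline-resistance fragments are annotated, but these are non-functional remnants of the pBR322 lineage.

The expression cassette is driven by a T7 promoter followed by a lac operator and the T7 gene 10 ribosome binding site, with a plasmid-borne lacI gene supplying repressor. Transcription therefore depends on T7 RNA polymerase in the host and is inducible with IPTG. The open reading frame begins with a polyhistidine tag (recorded as 10xHis; the automated annotation matches it as 8xHis) fused to yeast Smt3 (SUMO), a tag commonly used for affinity purification and to aid solubility, and one that SUMO-specific proteases can remove. Downstream of SUMO, the annotation shows a short His-tag fragment, probably the native pET21b C-terminal His tag, and a small fragment annotated as SET1, followed by the T7 terminator.

According to the record, a SwaI site is used to linearise the vector so that a coding sequence can be inserted by Gibson, HiFi or similar DNA assembly. The feature table does not annotate the position of this site. The sequenced record is 5,727 nt, somewhat larger than the listed backbone size of 5,387 bp, consistent with the added tag cassette.
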