Features (pLannotate 1.2.2; 20 found; start..end, strand, type, name):
    786..807     +  protein_bind   CAP binding site: CAP binding activates transcription in the presence of cAMP. E. coli catabolite activator protein
    822..1113    +  CDS            TcR (fragment): tetracycline efflux protein; tet; confers resistance to tetracycline
   1185..1565    -  CDS            YPB1_ECOLX: Protein predicted: Swiss-Prot protein existence level 4. From Escherichia coli.
   1582..1773    +  CDS            rop: Rop protein, which maintains plasmids at low copy number; rop
   1875..2014    +  misc_feature   bom: basis of mobility region from pBR322
   2200..2788    -  rep_origin     ori: high-copy-number ColE1/pMB1/pBR322/pUC origin of replication
   2959..3819    -  CDS            AmpR: β-lactamase; bla; confers resistance to ampicillin, carbenicillin, and related antibiotics
   3820..3924    -  promoter       AmpR promoter: bla
   3977..4405    -  rep_origin     f1 ori (sequence partly withheld): f1 bacteriophage origin of replication; arrow indicates direction of (+) strand synthesis
   4442..4489    -  terminator     T7 terminator: transcription terminator for bacteriophage T7 RNA polymerase
   4497..4546    -  CDS            SET1 (fragment): solubility-enhancement tag derived from T7 phage gene 10B
   4556..4573    -  CDS            9xHis (fragment): 9xHis affinity tag
   4608..4901    -  CDS            SMT3: SMT3_YEAST - Experimental evidence at protein level: Swiss-Prot protein existence level 1. Not known; suppressor of MIF2 mutations. From Saccharomyces cerevisiae (strain ATCC 204508 / S288c) (Baker's yeast).
   4911..4934    -  CDS            8xHis: 8xHis affinity tag
   4951..4973    -  RBS            RBS: efficient ribosome binding site from bacteriophage T7 gene 10 (Olins and Rangwala, 1989)
   4988..5012    -  protein_bind   lac operator: The lac repressor binds to the lac operator to inhibit transcription in E. coli. This inhibition can be relieved by adding lactose or isopropyl-β-D-thiogalactopyranoside (IPTG). lac repressor encoded by lacI
   5013..5031    -  promoter       T7 promoter: promoter for bacteriophage T7 RNA polymerase
   5053..5332    +  CDS            TcR (fragment): tetracycline efflux protein; tet; confers resistance to tetracycline
   5340..5417    +  promoter       lacI promoter: lacI
   5418..773     +  CDS            lacI (across the origin): lac repressor; lacI; The lac repressor binds to the lac operator to inhibit transcription in E. coli. This inhibition can be relieved by adding lactose or isopropyl-β-D-thiogalactopyranoside (IPTG).
>Addgene plasmid #228488 | MZB184 | addgene full sequence | sequence record 458447 | Addgene NGS Result
TCGAAGCCTGTAAAGCGGCGGTGCACAATCTTCTCGCGCAACGCGTCAGTGGGCTGATCATTAACTATCC
GCTGGATGACCAGGATGCCATTGCTGTGGAAGCTGCCTGCACTAATGTTCCGGCGTTATTTCTTGATGTC
TCTGACCAGACACCCATCAACAGTATTATTTTCTCCCATGAAGACGGTACGCGACTGGGCGTGGAGCATC
TGGTCGCATTGGGTCACCAGCAAATCGCGCTGTTAGCGGGCCCATTAAGTTCTGTCTCGGCGCGTCTGCG
TCTGGCTGGCTGGCATAAATATCTCACTCGCAATCAAATTCAGCCGATAGCGGAACGGGAAGGCGACTGG
AGTGCCATGTCCGGTTTTCAACAAACCATGCAAATGCTGAATGAGGGCATCGTTCCCACTGCGATGCTGG
TTGCCAACGATCAGATGGCGCTGGGCGCAATGCGCGCCATTACCGAGTCCGGGCTGCGCGTTGGTGCGGA
TATCTCGGTAGTGGGATACGACGATACCGAAGACAGCTCATGTTATATCCCGCCGTTAACCACCATCAAA
CAGGATTTTCGCCTGCTGGGGCAAACCAGCGTGGACCGCTTGCTGCAACTCTCTCAGGGCCAGGCGGTGA
AGGGCAATCAGCTGTTGCCCGTCTCACTGGTGAAAAGAAAAACCACCCTGGCGCCCAATACGCAAACCGC
CTCTCCCCGCGCGTTGGCCGATTCATTAATGCAGCTGGCACGACAGGTTTCCCGACTGGAAAGCGGGCAG
TGAGCGCAACGCAATTAATGTAAGTTAGCTCACTCATTAGGCACCGGGATCTCGACCGATGCCCTTGAGA
GCCTTCAACCCAGTCAGCTCCTTCCGGTGGGCGCGGGGCATGACTATCGTCGCCGCACTTATGACTGTCT
TCTTTATCATGCAACTCGTAGGACAGGTGCCGGCAGCGCTCTGGGTCATTTTCGGCGAGGACCGCTTTCG
CTGGAGCGCGACGATGATCGGCCTGTCGCTTGCGGTATTCGGAATCTTGCACGCCCTCGCTCAAGCCTTC
GTCACTGGTCCCGCCACCAAACGTTTCGGCGAGAAGCAGGCCATTATCGCCGGCATGGCGGCCCCACGGG
TGCGCATGATCGTGCTCCTGTCGTTGAGGACCCGGCTAGGCTGGCGGGGTTGCCTTACTGGTTAGCAGAA
TGAATCACCGATACGCGAGCGAACGTGAAGCGACTGCTGCTGCAAAACGTCTGCGACCTGAGCAACAACA
TGAATGGTCTTCGGTTTCCGTGTTTCGTAAAGTCTGGAAACGCGGAAGTCAGCGCCCTGCACCATTATGT
TCCGGATCTGCATCGCAGGATGCTGCTGGCTACCCTGTGGAACACCTACATCTGTATTAACGAAGCGCTG
GCATTGACCCTGAGTGATTTTTCTCTGGTCCCGCCGCATCCATACCGCCAGTTGTTTACCCTCACAACGT
TCCAGTAACCGGGCATGTTCATCATCAGTAACCCGTATCGTGAGCATCCTCTCTCGTTTCATCGGTATCA
TTACCCCCATGAACAGAAATCCCCCTTACACGGAGGCATCAGTGACCAAACAGGAAAAAACCGCCCTTAA
CATGGCCCGCTTTATCAGAAGCCAGACATTAACGCTTCTGGAGAAACTCAACGAGCTGGACGCGGATGAA
CAGGCAGACATCTGTGAATCGCTTCACGACCACGCTGATGAGCTTTACCGCAGCTGCCTCGCGCGTTTCG
GTGATGACGGTGAAAACCTCTGACACATGCAGCTCCCGGAGACGGTCACAGCTTGTCTGTAAGCGGATGC
CGGGAGCAGACAAGCCCGTCAGGGCGCGTCAGCGGGTGTTGGCGGGTGTCGGGGCGCAGCCATGACCCAG
TCACGTAGCGATAGCGGAGTGTATACTGGCTTAACTATGCGGCATCAGAGCAGATTGTACTGAGAGTGCA
CCATTGCGGTGTGAAATACCGCACAGATGCGTAAGGAGAAAATACCGCATCAGGCGCTCTTCCGCTTCCT
CGCTCACTGACTCGCTGCGCTCGGTCGTTCGGCTGCGGCGAGCGGTATCAGCTCACTCAAAGGCGGTAAT
ACGGTTATCCACAGAATCAGGGGATAACGCAGGAAAGAACATGTGAGCAAAAGGCCAGCAAAAGGCCAGG
AACCGTAAAAAGGCCGCGTTGCTGGCGTTTTTCCATAGGCTCCGCCCCCCTGACGAGCATCACAAAAATC
GACGCTCAAGTCAGAGGTGGCGAAACCCGACAGGACTATAAAGATACCAGGCGTTTCCCCCTGGAAGCTC
CCTCGTGCGCTCTCCTGTTCCGACCCTGCCGCTTACCGGATACCTGTCCGCCTTTCTCCCTTCGGGAAGC
GTGGCGCTTTCTCATAGCTCACGCTGTAGGTATCTCAGTTCGGTGTAGGTCGTTCGCTCCAAGCTGGGCT
GTGTGCACGAACCCCCCGTTCAGCCCGACCGCTGCGCCTTATCCGGTAACTATCGTCTTGAGTCCAACCC
GGTAAGACACGACTTATCGCCACTGGCAGCAGCCACTGGTAACAGGATTAGCAGAGCGAGGTATGTAGGC
GGTGCTACAGAGTTCTTGAAGTGGTGGCCTAACTACGGCTACACTAGAAGGACAGTATTTGGTATCTGCG
CTCTGCTGAAGCCAGTTACCTTCGGAAAAAGAGTTGGTAGCTCTTGATCCGGCAAACAAACCACCGCTGG
TAGCGGTGGTTTTTTTGTTTGCAAGCAGCAGATTACGCGCAGAAAAAAAGGATCTCAAGAAGATCCTTTG
ATCTTTTCTACGGGGTCTGACGCTCAGTGGAACGAAAACTCACGTTAAGGGATTTTGGTCATGAGATTAT
CAAAAAGGATCTTCACCTAGATCCTTTTAAATTAAAAATGAAGTTTTAAATCAATCTAAAGTATATATGA
GTAAACTTGGTCTGACAGTTACCAATGCTTAATCAGTGAGGCACCTATCTCAGCGATCTGTCTATTTCGT
TCATCCATAGTTGCCTGACTCCCCGTCGTGTAGATAACTACGATACGGGAGGGCTTACCATCTGGCCCCA
GTGCTGCAATGATACCGCGAGACCCACGCTCACCGGCTCCAGATTTATCAGCAATAAACCAGCCAGCCGG
AAGGGCCGAGCGCAGAAGTGGTCCTGCAACTTTATCCGCCTCCATCCAGTCTATTAATTGTTGCCGGGAA
GCTAGAGTAAGTAGTTCGCCAGTTAATAGTTTGCGCAACGTTGTTGCCATTGCTGCAGGCATCGTGGTGT
CACGCTCGTCGTTTGGTATGGCTTCATTCAGCTCCGGTTCCCAACGATCAAGGCGAGTTACATGATCCCC
CATGTTGTGCAAAAAAGCGGTTAGCTCCTTCGGTCCTCCGATCGTTGTCAGAAGTAAGTTGGCCGCAGTG
TTATCACTCATGGTTATGGCAGCACTGCATAATTCTCTTACTGTCATGCCATCCGTAAGATGCTTTTCTG
TGACTGGTGAGTACTCAACCAAGTCATTCTGAGAATAGTGTATGCGGCGACCGAGTTGCTCTTGCCCGGC
GTCAATACGGGATAATACCGCGCCACATAGCAGAACTTTAAAAGTGCTCATCATTGGAAAACGTTCTTCG
GGGCGAAAACTCTCAAGGATCTTACCGCTGTTGAGATCCAGTTCGATGTAACCCACTCGTGCACCCAACT
GATCTTCAGCATCTTTTACTTTCACCAGCGTTTCTGGGTGAGCAAAAACAGGAAGGCAAAATGCCGCAAA
AAAGGGAATAAGGGCGACACGGAAATGTTGAATACTCATACTCTTCCTTTTTCAATATTATTGAAGCATT
TATCAGGGTTATTGTCTCATGAGCGGATACATATTTGAATGTATTTAGAAAAATAAACAAATAGGGGTTC
CGCGCACATTTCCCCGAAAAGTGCCACCTAAATTGTAAGCGTTAATATTTTGTTAAAATTCGCGTTAAAT
TTTTGTTAAATCAGCTCATTTTTTAACCAATAGGCCGAAATCGGCAAAATCCCTTATAAATCAAAAGAAT
AGACCGAGATAGGGT
[37 nt withheld, positions 4076-4112]
AAAGAACGTGGACTCCAACGTCAAAGG
[49 nt withheld, positions 4140-4188]
T
[91 nt withheld, positions 4190-4280]
G
[124 nt withheld, positions 4282-4405]
CCCATTCGCCAATCCGGATATAGTTCCTCCTTTCAGCAAAAAACCCCTCAAGACCCGTTTAGAGGCCCCA
AGGGGTTATGCTAGTTATTGCTCAGCGGTGGCAGCAGCCAACTCAGCTTCCTTTCGGGCTTTGTTAGCAG
CCGGATCTCAGTGGTGGTGGTGGTGGTGCTCGAGGGTACCCATGGATCCTTATTATTTAAATGCCGCCAA
TCTGTTCACGATGCGCTTCAATAATATCGTTATCTTCCATATCCAGATCTTCCGGGGTCTGATCCGCCTG
AATACGAATGCCATCATACAGAAAACGCAGGCTATCCATTTCTTTGCCCTGACGTTTCGCAAACGCTTCC
ATCAGACGACGCAGCGGGGTGGTTTTTTTAATTTTAAAAAAAATTTCGCTGCTGCCATCGCTCACTTTCA
GGTTAATATGGGTTTCCGGTTTCACTTCCGGTTTCACTTCCGGTTTCGCTTCCTGGTTCACTTCGCTATC
GCTCATGCTGCCGTGATGGTGATGGTGATGGTGATGGTGATGGCCCATATGTATATCTCCTTCTTAAAGT
TAAACAAAATTATTTCTAGAGGGGAATTGTTATCCGCTCACAATTCCCCTATAGTGAGTCGTATTAATTT
CGCGGGATCGAGATCTCGATCCTCTACGCCGGACGCATCGTGGCCGGCATCACCGGCGCCACAGGTGCGG
TTGCTGGCGCCTATATCGCCGACATCACCGATGGGGAAGATCGGGCTCGCCACTTCGGGCTCATGAGCGC
TTGTTTCGGCGTGGGTATGGTGGCAGGCCCCGTGGCCGGGGGACTGTTGGGCGCCATCTCCTTGCATGCA
CCATTCCTTGCGGCGGCGGTGCTCAACGGCCTCAACCTACTACTGGGCTGCTTCCTAATGCAGGAGTCGC
ATAAGGGAGAGCGTCGAGATCCCGGACACCATCGAATGGCGCAAAACCTTTCGCGGTATGGCATGATAGC
GCCCGGAAGAGAGTCAATTCAGGGTGGTGAATGTGAAACCAGTAACGTTATACGATGTCGCAGAGTATGC
CGGTGTCTCTTATCAGACCGTTTCCCGCGTGGTGAACCAGGCCAGCCACGTTTCTGCGAAAACGCGGGAA
AAAGTGGAAGCGGCGATGGCGGAGCTGAATTACATTCCCAACCGCGTGGCACAACAACTGGCGGGCAAAC
AGTCGTTGCTGATTGGCGTTGCCACCTCCAGTCTGGCCCTGCACGCGCCGTCGCAAATTGTCGCGGCGAT
TAAATCTCGCGCCGATCAACTGGGTGCCAGCGTGGTGGTGTCGATGGTAGAACGAAGCGGCG
